Addgene plasmid #232625: lentiGuide-chr20-49345720-gRNA3
Purpose: Lentiviral plasmid expressing gRNA targeting the enhancer region in Chr20:49345720 (hg38) locus with lentiGuide-Hygro-eGFP (Addgene #99375) as backbone.
Depositing lab: Claes Wadelius. Depositing organization: Uppsala University. Publication: Gain-of-function enhancer variant near KCNB1 causes familial ST-depression syndrome. Christensen AH, Pan G, Marvig RL, Rodriguez Gonzalez FG, Vissing CR, Silajdzija E, Frosted R, Girma EG, Gabrielaite M, Jensen HK, Rossing K, Henriksen FL, Sandgaard NCF, Ahlberg G, Ghouse J, Lundegaard PR, Weischenfeldt J, Wadelius C, Bundgaard H. Eur Heart J. 2025 Apr 10:ehaf213. doi: 10.1093/eurheartj/ehaf213. PubMed 40208226.
Backbone
  Vector backbone: lentiGuide-Hygro-eGFP (Addgene plasmid #99375)
  Vector type: Mammalian Expression, Lentiviral, CRISPR
Growth in bacteria
  Bacterial resistance: Ampicillin, 100 μg/mL
  Growth temperature: 30°C
  Growth strain: NEB Stable
  Copy number: High Copy
Gene/Insert
  Gene/Insert name: S. pyogenes sgRNA cassette
  gRNA/shRNA sequence: AAAGACATTTTTAAAGAATG
  Species: Synthetic
  Promoter: hU6
  Cloning method: Restriction Enzyme; 5′ cloning site BsmBI (destroyed during cloning); 3′ cloning site BsmBI (destroyed during cloning)
  Sequencing primers: 5′ TCATATGCTTACCGTAACTTG; 3′ GCCAATTCCCACTCCTTTCAA
Terms and licenses: Academic/Nonprofit Terms; Industry Terms: Not Available to Industry
How to cite: lentiGuide-chr20-49345720-gRNA3 was a gift from Claes Wadelius (Addgene plasmid # 232625 ; http://n2t.net/addgene:232625 ; RRID:Addgene_232625)
