[The description below was written by a language model from this plasmid's Addgene catalogue record and pLannotate feature annotations shown in this document.]
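Description:
lentiGuide-chr20-49345720-gRNA3 is a 9.5 kb third-generation, self-inactivating lentiviral CRISPR guide vector built on the lentiGuide-Hygro-eGFP backbone. It is maintained in E. coli through a high-copy ColE1/pUC-type origin with ampicillin resistance (AmpR under its own bla promoter). The backbone also carries an f1 origin, an SV40 origin and poly(A) signal, and remnants of a lac cloning region flanked by T3 and T7 promoters. The viral genome is transcribed from an RSV promoter fused to a truncated HIV-1 5' LTR. It contains the Ψ packaging signal with a partial gag sequence, the Rev response element for Rev-dependent nuclear export, a cPPT/CTS, a WPRE to boost transcript expression, and a ΔU3 3' LTR that disables LTR promoter activity after integration. No packaging genes are present, so these functions must be supplied in trans to make virus.

The payload is a human U6 (RNA polymerase III) promoter driving a spacer joined to the Streptococcus pyogenes Cas9 gRNA scaffold. The spacer was inserted at BsmBI sites that were destroyed during cloning, and it targets an enhancer region at chr20:49345720 (hg38). Downstream, an EF-1α core promoter with intron A drives a hygromycin resistance gene followed by EGFP, so transduced mammalian cells can be selected with the drug and tracked by fluorescence. The gap between the two coding sequences suggests a linker, but it is not annotated. The plasmid encodes no Cas9, so a Cas9 or Cas9-derived effector must be provided separately, and the record does not say which one was used. The associated publication concerns a gain-of-function enhancer variant near KCNB1 in familial ST-depression syndrome, consistent with use of this guide to probe that enhancer's function.
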