Features (pLannotate 1.2.2; 30 found; start..end, strand, type, name):
     49..260     +  promoter       EF-1α core promoter: core promoter for human elongation factor EF-1α
    261..1199    +  intron         EF-1α intron A: intron upstream of the start codon of human EF-1α
   1230..2248    +  CDS            HygR (fragment): hygromycin B phosphotransferase confers resistance to hygromycin
   2328..3044    +  CDS            EGFP: EGFP is a basic (constitutively fluorescent) green fluorescent protein published in 1996, derived from Aequorea victoria. It is reported to be a rapidly-maturing weak dimer with moderate acid sensitivity.
   3062..3650    +  misc_feature   WPRE: woodchuck hepatitis virus posttranscriptional regulatory element
   3701..3720    +  misc_feature   cPPT/CTS (fragment): central polypurine tract and central termination sequence of HIV-1
   3722..3955    +  LTR            3' LTR (ΔU3): self-inactivating 3' long terminal repeat (LTR) from HIV-1
   4033..4154    +  polyA_signal   SV40 poly(A) signal: SV40 polyadenylation signal
   4194..4329    +  rep_origin     SV40 ori: SV40 origin of replication
   4350..4368    -  promoter       T7 promoter: promoter for bacteriophage T7 RNA polymerase
   4376..4531    +  CDS            lacZα (fragment): LacZα fragment of β-galactosidase; lacZ fragment
   4536..4964    +  rep_origin     f1 ori (sequence partly withheld): f1 bacteriophage origin of replication; arrow indicates direction of (+) strand synthesis
   5017..5121    +  promoter       AmpR promoter: bla
   5122..5982    +  CDS            AmpR: β-lactamase; bla; confers resistance to ampicillin, carbenicillin, and related antibiotics
   6153..6741    +  rep_origin     ori: high-copy-number ColE1/pMB1/pBR322/pUC origin of replication
   6924..7016    +  CDS            lacI (fragment): lac repressor; lacI; The lac repressor binds to the lac operator to inhibit transcription in E. coli. This inhibition can be relieved by adding lactose or isopropyl-β-D-thiogalactopyranoside (IPTG).
   7029..7050    +  protein_bind   CAP binding site: CAP binding activates transcription in the presence of cAMP. E. coli catabolite activator protein
   7065..7095    +  promoter       lac promoter: promoter for the E. coli lac operon
   7103..7119    +  protein_bind   lac operator: The lac repressor binds to the lac operator to inhibit transcription in E. coli. This inhibition can be relieved by adding lactose or isopropyl-β-D-thiogalactopyranoside (IPTG). lac repressor encoded by lacI
   7164..7182    +  promoter       T3 promoter: promoter for bacteriophage T3 RNA polymerase
   7210..7436    +  promoter       RSV promoter: Rous sarcoma virus enhancer/promoter
   7437..7617    +  LTR            5' LTR (truncated): truncated 5' long terminal repeat (LTR) from HIV-1
   7664..7789    +  misc_feature   HIV-1 Ψ: packaging signal of human immunodeficiency virus type 1
   7773..8136    +  CDS            HIV-1 gag (fragment): gag protein from human immunodeficiency virus 1; gag
   8282..8515    +  misc_feature   RRE: The Rev response element (RRE) of HIV-1 allows for Rev-dependent mRNA export from the nucleus to the cytoplasm.
   8892..8918    +  CDS            Rev (fragment): human immunodeficiency virus 1 (HIV-1) Rev protein; rev; enhances nuclear export of unspliced and incompletely spliced viral mRNAs
   8922..9162    +  promoter       U6 promoter: RNA polymerase III promoter for human U6 snRNA
   9192..9267    +  misc_RNA       gRNA scaffold: guide RNA scaffold for the Streptococcus pyogenes CRISPR/Cas9 system
   9323..9440    +  misc_feature   cPPT/CTS: central polypurine tract and central termination sequence of HIV-1
   9506..23      +  CDS            small t antigen (fragment) (across the origin): SV40 (simian virus 40) small t antigen
>Addgene plasmid #232625 | lentiGuide-chr20-49345720-gRNA3 | addgene full sequence | sequence record 465708 | Addgene NGS Result
CCTTCTAGGTCTTGAAAGGAGTGGGAATTGGCTCCGGTGCCCGTCAGTGGGCAGAGCGCACATCGCCCAC
AGTCCCCGAGAAGTTGGGGGGAGGGGTCGGCAATTGATCCGGTGCCTAGAGAAGGTGGCGCGGGGTAAAC
TGGGAAAGTGATGTCGTGTACTGGCTCCGCCTTTTTCCCGAGGGTGGGGGAGAACCGTATATAAGTGCAG
TAGTCGCCGTGAACGTTCTTTTTCGCAACGGGTTTGCCGCCAGAACACAGGTAAGTGCCGTGTGTGGTTC
CCGCGGGCCTGGCCTCTTTACGGGTTATGGCCCTTGCGTGCCTTGAATTACTTCCACCTGGCTGCAGTAC
GTGATTCTTGATCCCGAGCTTCGGGTTGGAAGTGGGTGGGAGAGTTCGAGGCCTTGCGCTTAAGGAGCCC
CTTCGCCTCGTGCTTGAGTTGAGGCCTGGCCTGGGCGCTGGGGCCGCCGCGTGCGAATCTGGTGGCACCT
TCGCGCCTGTCTCGCTGCTTTCGATAAGTCTCTAGCCATTTAAAATTTTTGATGACCTGCTGCGACGCTT
TTTTTCTGGCAAGATAGTCTTGTAAATGCGGGCCAAGATCTGCACACTGGTATTTCGGTTTTTGGGGCCG
CGGGCGGCGACGGGGCCCGTGCGTCCCAGCGCACATGTTCGGCGAGGCGGGGCCTGCGAGCGCGGCCACC
GAGAATCGGACGGGGGTAGTCTCAAGCTGGCCGGCCTGCTCTGGTGCCTGGCCTCGCGCCGCCGTGTATC
GCCCCGCCCTGGGCGGCAAGGCTGGCCCGGTCGGCACCAGTTGCGTGAGCGGAAAGATGGCCGCTTCCCG
GCCCTGCTGCAGGGAGCTCAAAATGGAGGACGCGGCGCTCGGGAGAGCGGGCGGGTGAGTCACCCACACA
AAGGAAAAGGGCCTTTCCGTCCTCAGCCGTCGCTTCATGTGACTCCACGGAGTACCGGGCGCCGTCCAGG
CACCTCGATTAGTTCTCGAGCTTTTGGAGTACGTCGTCTTTAGGTTGGGGGGAGGGGTTTTATGCGATGG
AGTTTCCCCACACTGAGTGGGTGGAGACTGAAGTTAGGCCAGCTTGGCACTTGATGTAATTCTCCTTGGA
ATTTGCCCTTTTTGAGTTTGGATCTTGGTTCATTCTCAAGCCTCAGACAGTGGTTCAAAGTTTTTTTCTT
CCATTTCAGGTGTCGTGACGTACGGCCACCATGGAATTCAAAAAGCCTGAACTCACCGCTACCTCTGTCG
AGAAGTTTCTGATCGAAAAGTTTGACAGTGTATCCGACCTGATGCAGCTCTCCGAGGGCGAAGAATCTCG
GGCTTTCAGCTTCGATGTGGGAGGGCGTGGATATGTCCTGCGGGTGAATAGCTGCGCCGATGGTTTCTAC
AAAGATCGCTATGTTTATCGGCACTTTGCATCCGCCGCTCTCCCTATTCCCGAAGTGCTTGACATTGGGG
AGTTCAGCGAGAGCCTGACCTATTGCATCTCCCGCCGTGCACAGGGTGTCACCTTGCAAGACCTGCCTGA
AACCGAACTGCCCGCTGTTCTCCAGCCCGTCGCCGAGGCCATGGATGCCATCGCTGCCGCCGATCTTAGC
CAGACCAGCGGGTTCGGCCCATTCGGACCTCAAGGAATCGGTCAATACACTACATGGCGCGATTTCATCT
GCGCTATTGCTGATCCCCATGTGTATCACTGGCAAACTGTGATGGACGACACCGTCAGTGCCTCCGTCGC
CCAGGCTCTCGATGAGCTGATGCTTTGGGCCGAGGACTGCCCCGAAGTCCGGCACCTCGTGCACGCCGAT
TTCGGCTCCAACAATGTCCTGACCGACAATGGCCGCATAACAGCCGTCATTGACTGGAGCGAGGCCATGT
TCGGGGATTCCCAATACGAGGTCGCCAACATCTTCTTCTGGAGGCCCTGGTTGGCTTGTATGGAGCAGCA
GACCCGCTACTTCGAGCGGAGGCATCCCGAGCTTGCAGGATCTCCTCGGCTCCGGGCTTATATGCTCCGC
ATTGGTCTTGACCAACTCTATCAGAGCTTGGTTGACGGCAATTTCGATGATGCAGCTTGGGCTCAGGGTC
GCTGCGACGCAATCGTCCGGTCCGGAGCCGGGACTGTCGGGCGTACACAAATCGCCCGCAGAAGCGCTGC
CGTCTGGACCGATGGCTGTGTGGAAGTGCTCGCCGATAGTGGAAACAGACGCCCCAGCACTCGTCCTAGG
GCAAAGGATCTGCAGTCTAGAGGATCTGGTGCCACGAATTTCTCACTACTCAAGCAGGCCGGTGATGTCG
AGGAAAACCCTGGTCCTATGGTGAGCAAGGGCGAGGAGCTGTTCACCGGGGTGGTGCCCATCCTGGTCGA
GCTGGACGGCGACGTAAACGGCCACAAGTTCAGCGTGTCCGGCGAGGGCGAGGGCGATGCCACCTACGGC
AAGCTGACCCTGAAGTTCATCTGCACCACCGGCAAGCTGCCCGTGCCCTGGCCCACCCTCGTGACCACCC
TGACCTACGGCGTGCAGTGCTTCAGCCGCTACCCCGACCACATGAAGCAGCACGACTTCTTCAAGTCCGC
CATGCCCGAAGGCTACGTCCAGGAGCGCACCATCTTCTTCAAGGACGACGGCAACTACAAGACCCGCGCC
GAGGTGAAGTTCGAGGGCGACACCCTGGTGAACCGCATCGAGCTGAAGGGCATCGACTTCAAGGAGGACG
GCAACATCCTGGGGCACAAGCTGGAGTACAACTACAACAGCCACAACGTCTATATCATGGCCGACAAGCA
GAAGAACGGCATCAAGGTGAACTTCAAGATCCGCCACAACATCGAGGACGGCAGCGTGCAGCTCGCCGAC
CACTACCAGCAGAACACCCCCATCGGCGACGGCCCCGTGCTGCTGCCCGACAACCACTACCTGAGCACCC
AGTCCGCCCTGAGCAAAGACCCCAACGAGAAGCGCGATCACATGGTCCTGCTGGAGTTCGTGACCGCCGC
CGGGATCACTCTCGGCATGGACGAGCTGTACAAGTGACGCGTTAAGTCGACAATCAACCTCTGGATTACA
AAATTTGTGAAAGATTGACTGGTATTCTTAACTATGTTGCTCCTTTTACGCTATGTGGATACGCTGCTTT
AATGCCTTTGTATCATGCTATTGCTTCCCGTATGGCTTTCATTTTCTCCTCCTTGTATAAATCCTGGTTG
CTGTCTCTTTATGAGGAGTTGTGGCCCGTTGTCAGGCAACGTGGCGTGGTGTGCACTGTGTTTGCTGACG
CAACCCCCACTGGTTGGGGCATTGCCACCACCTGTCAGCTCCTTTCCGGGACTTTCGCTTTCCCCCTCCC
TATTGCCACGGCGGAACTCATCGCCGCCTGCCTTGCCCGCTGCTGGACAGGGGCTCGGCTGTTGGGCACT
GACAATTCCGTGGTGTTGTCGGGGAAATCATCGTCCTTTCCTTGGCTGCTCGCCTGTGTTGCCACCTGGA
TTCTGCGCGGGACGTCCTTCTGCTACGTCCCTTCGGCCCTCAATCCAGCGGACCTTCCTTCCCGCGGCCT
GCTGCCGGCTCTGCGGCCTCTTCCGCGTCTTCGCCTTCGCCCTCAGACGAGTCGGATCTCCCTTTGGGCC
GCCTCCCCGCGTCGACTTTAAGACCAATGACTTACAAGGCAGCTGTAGATCTTAGCCACTTTTTAAAAGA
AAAGGGGGGACTGGAAGGGCTAATTCACTCCCAACGAAGACAAGATCTGCTTTTTGCTTGTACTGGGTCT
CTCTGGTTAGACCAGATCTGAGCCTGGGAGCTCTCTGGCTAACTAGGGAACCCACTGCTTAAGCCTCAAT
AAAGCTTGCCTTGAGTGCTTCAAGTAGTGTGTGCCCGTCTGTTGTGTGACTCTGGTAACTAGAGATCCCT
CAGACCCTTTTAGTCAGTGTGGAAAATCTCTAGCAGTACGTATAGTAGTTCATGTCATCTTATTATTCAG
TATTTATAACTTGCAAAGAAATGAATATCAGAGAGTGAGAGGAACTTGTTTATTGCAGCTTATAATGGTT
ACAAATAAAGCAATAGCATCACAAATTTCACAAATAAAGCATTTTTTTCACTGCATTCTAGTTGTGGTTT
GTCCAAACTCATCAATGTATCTTATCATGTCTGGCTCTAGCTATCCCGCCCCTAACTCCGCCCATCCCGC
CCCTAACTCCGCCCAGTTCCGCCCATTCTCCGCCCCATGGCTGACTAATTTTTTTTATTTATGCAGAGGC
CGAGGCCGCCTCGGCCTCTGAGCTATTCCAGAAGTAGTGAGGAGGCTTTTTTGGAGGCCTAGGGACGTAC
CCAATTCGCCCTATAGTGAGTCGTATTACGCGCGCTCACTGGCCGTCGTTTTACAACGTCGTGACTGGGA
AAACCCTGGCGTTACCCAACTTAATCGCCTTGCAGCACATCCCCCTTTCGCCAGCTGGCGTAATAGCGAA
GAGGCCCGCACCGATCGCCCTTCCCAACAGTTGCGCAGCCTGAATGGCGAATGGG
[124 nt withheld, positions 4536-4659]
C
[91 nt withheld, positions 4661-4751]
A
[49 nt withheld, positions 4753-4801]
CCTTTGACGTTGGAGTCCACGTTCTTT
[37 nt withheld, positions 4829-4865]
ACCCTATCTCGGTCTATTCTTTTGATTTATAAGGGATTTTGCCGATTTCGGCCTATTGGTTAAAAAATGA
GCTGATTTAACAAAAATTTAACGCGAATTTTAACAAAATATTAACGCTTACAATTTAGGTGGCACTTTTC
GGGGAAATGTGCGCGGAACCCCTATTTGTTTATTTTTCTAAATACATTCAAATATGTATCCGCTCATGAG
ACAATAACCCTGATAAATGCTTCAATAATATTGAAAAAGGAAGAGTATGAGTATTCAACATTTCCGTGTC
GCCCTTATTCCCTTTTTTGCGGCATTTTGCCTTCCTGTTTTTGCTCACCCAGAAACGCTGGTGAAAGTAA
AAGATGCTGAAGATCAGTTGGGTGCACGAGTGGGTTACATCGAACTGGATCTCAACAGCGGTAAGATCCT
TGAGAGTTTTCGCCCCGAAGAACGTTTTCCAATGATGAGCACTTTTAAAGTTCTGCTATGTGGCGCGGTA
TTATCCCGTATTGACGCCGGGCAAGAGCAACTCGGTCGCCGCATACACTATTCTCAGAATGACTTGGTTG
AGTACTCACCAGTCACAGAAAAGCATCTTACGGATGGCATGACAGTAAGAGAATTATGCAGTGCTGCCAT
AACCATGAGTGATAACACTGCGGCCAACTTACTTCTGACAACGATCGGAGGACCGAAGGAGCTAACCGCT
TTTTTGCACAACATGGGGGATCATGTAACTCGCCTTGATCGTTGGGAACCGGAGCTGAATGAAGCCATAC
CAAACGACGAGCGTGACACCACGATGCCTGTAGCAATGGCAACAACGTTGCGCAAACTATTAACTGGCGA
ACTACTTACTCTAGCTTCCCGGCAACAATTAATAGACTGGATGGAGGCGGATAAAGTTGCAGGACCACTT
CTGCGCTCGGCCCTTCCGGCTGGCTGGTTTATTGCTGATAAATCTGGAGCCGGTGAGCGTGGGTCTCGCG
GTATCATTGCAGCACTGGGGCCAGATGGTAAGCCCTCCCGTATCGTAGTTATCTACACGACGGGGAGTCA
GGCAACTATGGATGAACGAAATAGACAGATCGCTGAGATAGGTGCCTCACTGATTAAGCATTGGTAACTG
TCAGACCAAGTTTACTCATATATACTTTAGATTGATTTAAAACTTCATTTTTAATTTAAAAGGATCTAGG
TGAAGATCCTTTTTGATAATCTCATGACCAAAATCCCTTAACGTGAGTTTTCGTTCCACTGAGCGTCAGA
CCCCGTAGAAAAGATCAAAGGATCTTCTTGAGATCCTTTTTTTCTGCGCGTAATCTGCTGCTTGCAAACA
AAAAAACCACCGCTACCAGCGGTGGTTTGTTTGCCGGATCAAGAGCTACCAACTCTTTTTCCGAAGGTAA
CTGGCTTCAGCAGAGCGCAGATACCAAATACTGTTCTTCTAGTGTAGCCGTAGTTAGGCCACCACTTCAA
GAACTCTGTAGCACCGCCTACATACCTCGCTCTGCTAATCCTGTTACCAGTGGCTGCTGCCAGTGGCGAT
AAGTCGTGTCTTACCGGGTTGGACTCAAGACGATAGTTACCGGATAAGGCGCAGCGGTCGGGCTGAACGG
GGGGTTCGTGCACACAGCCCAGCTTGGAGCGAACGACCTACACCGAACTGAGATACCTACAGCGTGAGCT
ATGAGAAAGCGCCACGCTTCCCGAAGGGAGAAAGGCGGACAGGTATCCGGTAAGCGGCAGGGTCGGAACA
GGAGAGCGCACGAGGGAGCTTCCAGGGGGAAACGCCTGGTATCTTTATAGTCCTGTCGGGTTTCGCCACC
TCTGACTTGAGCGTCGATTTTTGTGATGCTCGTCAGGGGGGCGGAGCCTATGGAAAAACGCCAGCAACGC
GGCCTTTTTACGGTTCCTGGCCTTTTGCTGGCCTTTTGCTCACATGTTCTTTCCTGCGTTATCCCCTGAT
TCTGTGGATAACCGTATTACCGCCTTTGAGTGAGCTGATACCGCTCGCCGCAGCCGAACGACCGAGCGCA
GCGAGTCAGTGAGCGAGGAAGCGGAAGAGCGCCCAATACGCAAACCGCCTCTCCCCGCGCGTTGGCCGAT
TCATTAATGCAGCTGGCACGACAGGTTTCCCGACTGGAAAGCGGGCAGTGAGCGCAACGCAATTAATGTG
AGTTAGCTCACTCATTAGGCACCCCAGGCTTTACACTTTATGCTTCCGGCTCGTATGTTGTGTGGAATTG
TGAGCGGATAACAATTTCACACAGGAAACAGCTATGACCATGATTACGCCAAGCGCGCAATTAACCCTCA
CTAAAGGGAACAAAAGCTGGAGCTGCAAGCTTAATGTAGTCTTATGCAATACTCTTGTAGTCTTGCAACA
TGGTAACGATGAGTTAGCAACATGCCTTACAAGGAGAGAAAAAGCACCGTGCATGCCGATTGGTGGAAGT
AAGGTGGTACGATCGTGCCTTATTAGGAAGGCAACAGACGGGTCTGACATGGATTGGACGAACCACTGAA
TTGCCGCATTGCAGAGATATTGTATTTAAGTGCCTAGCTCGATACATAAACGGGTCTCTCTGGTTAGACC
AGATCTGAGCCTGGGAGCTCTCTGGCTAACTAGGGAACCCACTGCTTAAGCCTCAATAAAGCTTGCCTTG
AGTGCTTCAAGTAGTGTGTGCCCGTCTGTTGTGTGACTCTGGTAACTAGAGATCCCTCAGACCCTTTTAG
TCAGTGTGGAAAATCTCTAGCAGTGGCGCCCGAACAGGGACTTGAAAGCGAAAGGGAAACCAGAGGAGCT
CTCTCGACGCAGGACTCGGCTTGCTGAAGCGCGCACGGCAAGAGGCGAGGGGCGGCGACTGGTGAGTACG
CCAAAAATTTTGACTAGCGGAGGCTAGAAGGAGAGAGATGGGTGCGAGAGCGTCAGTATTAAGCGGGGGA
GAATTAGATCGCGATGGGAAAAAATTCGGTTAAGGCCAGGGGGAAAGAAAAAATATAAATTAAAACATAT
AGTATGGGCAAGCAGGGAGCTAGAACGATTCGCAGTTAATCCTGGCCTGTTAGAAACATCAGAAGGCTGT
AGACAAATACTGGGACAGCTACAACCATCCCTTCAGACAGGATCAGAAGAACTTAGATCATTATATAATA
CAGTAGCAACCCTCTATTGTGTGCATCAAAGGATAGAGATAAAAGACACCAAGGAAGCTTTAGACAAGAT
AGAGGAAGAGCAAAACAAAAGTAAGACCACCGCACAGCAAGCGGCCGCTGATCTTCAGACCTGGAGGAGG
AGATATGAGGGACAATTGGAGAAGTGAATTATATAAATATAAAGTAGTAAAAATTGAACCATTAGGAGTA
GCACCCACCAAGGCAAAGAGAAGAGTGGTGCAGAGAGAAAAAAGAGCAGTGGGAATAGGAGCTTTGTTCC
TTGGGTTCTTGGGAGCAGCAGGAAGCACTATGGGCGCAGCGTCAATGACGCTGACGGTACAGGCCAGACA
ATTATTGTCTGGTATAGTGCAGCAGCAGAACAATTTGCTGAGGGCTATTGAGGCGCAACAGCATCTGTTG
CAACTCACAGTCTGGGGCATCAAGCAGCTCCAGGCAAGAATCCTGGCTGTGGAAAGATACCTAAAGGATC
AACAGCTCCTGGGGATTTGGGGTTGCTCTGGAAAACTCATTTGCACCACTGCTGTGCCTTGGAATGCTAG
TTGGAGTAATAAATCTCTGGAACAGATTTGGAATCACACGACCTGGATGGAGTGGGACAGAGAAATTAAC
AATTACACAAGCTTAATACACTCCTTAATTGAAGAATCGCAAAACCAGCAAGAAAAGAATGAACAAGAAT
TATTGGAATTAGATAAATGGGCAAGTTTGTGGAATTGGTTTAACATAACAAATTGGCTGTGGTATATAAA
ATTATTCATAATGATAGTAGGAGGCTTGGTAGGTTTAAGAATAGTTTTTGCTGTACTTTCTATAGTGAAT
AGAGTTAGGCAGGGATATTCACCATTATCGTTTCAGACCCACCTCCCAACCCCGAGGGGACCCAGAGAGG
GCCTATTTCCCATGATTCCTTCATATTTGCATATACGATACAAGGCTGTTAGAGAGATAATTAGAATTAA
TTTGACTGTAAACACAAAGATATTAGTACAAAATACGTGACGTAGAAAGTAATAATTTCTTGGGTAGTTT
GCAGTTTTAAAATTATGTTTTAAAATGGACTATCATATGCTTACCGTAACTTGAAAGTATTTCGATTTCT
TGGCTTTATATATCTTGTGGAAAGGACGAAACACCGAAAGACATTTTTAAAGAATGGTTTTAGAGCTAGA
AATAGCAAGTTAAAATAAGGCTAGTCCGTTATCAACTTGAAAAAGTGGCACCGAGTCGGTGCTTTTTTAA
GCTTGGCGTAACTAGATCTTGAGACAAATGGCAGTATTCATCCACAATTTTAAAAGAAAAGGGGGGATTG
GGGGGTACAGTGCAGGGGAAAGAATAGTAGACATAATAGCAACAGACATACAAACTAAAGAATTACAAAA
ACAAATTACAAAAATTCAAAATTTTCGGGTTTATTACAGGGACAGCAGAGATCCACTTTGGCGCCGGCTC
GAGGGGGCCCGGGTGCAAAGATGGATAAAGTTTTAAACAGAGAGGAATCTTTGCAGCTAATGGA
